>Addgene plasmid #237358 | HDM_RSV_B_1992_F | addgene full sequence | sequence record 469975 | Addgene NGS Result
TTGAGATCCTTTTTTTCTGCGCGTAATCTGCTGCTTGCAAACAAAAAAACCACCGCTACCAGCGGTGGTT
TGTTTGCCGGATCAAGAGCTACCAACTCTTTTTCCGAAGGTAACTGGCTTCAGCAGAGCGCAGATACCAA
ATACTGTTCTTCTAGTGTAGCCGTAGTTAGGCCACCACTTCAAGAACTCTGTAGCACCGCCTACATACCT
CGCTCTGCTAATCCTGTTACCAGTGGCTGCTGCCAGTGGCGATAAGTCGTGTCTTACCGGGTTGGACTCA
AGACGATAGTTACCGGATAAGGCGCAGCGGTCGGGCTGAACGGGGGGTTCGTGCACACAGCCCAGCTTGG
AGCGAACGACCTACACCGAACTGAGATACCTACAGCGTGAGCTATGAGAAAGCGCCACGCTTCCCGAAGG
GAGAAAGGCGGACAGGTATCCGGTAAGCGGCAGGGTCGGAACAGGAGAGCGCACGAGGGAGCTTCCAGGG
GGAAACGCCTGGTATCTTTATAGTCCTGTCGGGTTTCGCCACCTCTGACTTGAGCGTCGATTTTTGTGAT
GCTCGTCAGGGGGGCGGAGCCTATGGAAAAACGCCAGCAACGGAGATGCGCCGCGTGCGGCTGCTGGAGA
TGGCGGACGCGATGGATATGTTCTGCCAAGGGTTGGTTTGCGCATTCACAGTTCTCCGCAAGAATTGATT
GGCTCCAATTCTTGGAGTGGTGAATCCGTTAGCGAGGTGCCGCCGGCTTCCATTCAGGTCGAGGTGGCCC
GGCTCCATGCACCGCGACGCAACGCGGGGAGGCAGACAAGGTATAGGGCGGCGCCTACAATCCATGCCAA
CCCGTTCCATGTGCTCGCCGAGGCGGCATAAATCGCCGTGACGATCAGCGGTCCAATGATCGAAGTTAGG
CTGGTAAGAGCCGCGAGCGATCCTTGAAGCTGTCCCTGATGGTCGTCATCTACCTGCCTGGACAGCATGG
CCTGCAACGCGGGCATCCCGATGCCGCCGGAAGCGAGAAGAATCATAATGGGGAAGGCCATCCAGCCTCG
CGTCGGGGAGCTTTTTGCAAAAGCCTAGGCCTCCAAAAAAGCCTCCTCACTACTTCTGGAATAGCTCAGA
GGCCGAGGCGGCCTCGGCCTCTGCATAAATAAAAAAAATTAGTCAGCCATGAGCTTGGCCCATTGCATAC
GTTGTATCCATATCATAATATGTACATTTATATTGGCTCATGTCCAACATTACCGCCATGTTGACATTGA
TTATTGACTAGTTATTAATAGTAATCAATTACGGGGTCATTAGTTCATAGCCCATATATGGAGTTCCGCG
TTACATAACTTACGGTAAATGGCCCGCCTGGCTGACCGCCCAACGACCCCCGCCCATTGACGTCAATAAT
GACGTATGTTCCCATAGTAACGCCAATAGGGACTTTCCATTGACGTCAATGGGTGGAGTATTTACGGTAA
ACTGCCCACTTGGCAGTACATCAAGTGTATCATATGCCAAGTACGCCCCCTATTGACGTCAATGACGGTA
AATGGCCCGCCTGGCATTATGCCCAGTACATGACCTTATGGGACTTTCCTACTTGGCAGTACATCTACGT
ATTAGTCATCGCTATTACCATGGTGATGCGGTTTTGGCAGTACATCAATGGGCGTGGATAGCGGTTTGAC
TCACGGGGATTTCCAAGTCTCCACCCCATTGACGTCAATGGGAGTTTGTTTTGGCACCAAAATCAACGGG
ACTTTCCAAAATGTCGTAACAACTCCGCCCCATTGACGCAAATGGGCGGTAGGCGTGTACGGTGGGAGGT
CTATATAAGCAGAGCTCGTTTAGTGAACCGTCAGATCGCCTGGAGACGCCATCCACGCTGTTTTGACCTC
CATAGAAGACACCGGGACCGATCCAGCCTCCCCTCGAAGCTGATCCTGAGAACTTCAGGGTGAGTCTATG
GGACCCTTGATGTTTTCTTTCCCCTTCTTTTCTATGGTTAAGTTCATGTCATAGGAAGGGGAGAAGTAAC
AGGGTACACATATTGACCAAATCAGGGTAATTTTGCATTTGTAATTTTAAAAAATGCTTTCTTCTTTTAA
TATACTTTTTTGTTTATCTTATTTCTAATACTTTCCCTAATCTCTTTCTTTCAGGGCAATAATGATACAA
TGTATCATGCCTCTTTGCACCATTCTAAAGAATAACAGTGATAATTTCTGGGTTAAGGCAATAGCAATAT
TTCTGCATATAAATATTTCTGCATATAAATTGTAACTGATGTAAGAGGTTTCATATTGCTAATAGCAGCT
ACAATCCAGCTACCATTCTGCTTTTATTTTATGGTTGGGATAAGGCTGGATTATTCTGAGTCCAAGCTAG
GCCCTTTTGCTAATCATGTTCATACCTCTTATCTTCCTCCCACAGCTCCTGGGCAACGTGCTGGTCTGTG
TGCTGGCCCATCACTTTGGCAAAGAATTCCGCGGGCGGCCGCGCCACCATGGAACTTCTTATCCACAGAA
GCAGCGCTATATTCCTGACCCTGGCCATCAACGCTCTGTACCTGACCAGCAGCCAAAACATCACCGAGGA
GTTCTACCAGAGCACATGCAGCGCCGTGAGCAGAGGCTACTTCAGCGCCCTGAGAACCGGCTGGTACACC
AGCGTGATAACCATCGAGCTGAGCAATATCAAGGAAACCAAGTGCAACGGAACCGACACCAAGGTGAAGC
TGATCAAGCAGGAGCTGGACAAGTATAAGAACGCCGTAACAGAACTGCAGCTGCTGATGCAGAACACCCC
TGCCGCCAACAACCGAGCCAGACGGGAGGCCCCTCAGTACATGAACTACACAATCAACACAACCAAGAAT
CTGAACGTGTCTATCAGCAAGAAGAGAAAGCGGCGGTTTCTGGGCTTCCTGCTGGGAGTCGGATCTGCCA
TCGCCAGCGGCATCGCTGTGAGCAAGGTGCTGCATCTGGAAGGCGAGGTGAACAAAATCAAGAACGCCCT
GCTGAGCACCAACAAGGCCGTTGTGAGCCTGTCTAATGGCGTGAGCGTGCTGACCTCGAAAGTGCTGGAT
CTGAAGAACTATATCAACAATCAACTGCTGCCTATCGTGAACCAGCAGAGCTGCAGAATCAGCAACATCG
AGACCGTGATCGAGTTTCAGCAGAAGAACAGCAGGCTGCTGGAAATTACAAGAGAATTTTCCGTCAACGC
CGGCGTGACCACCCCTCTGAGCACCTACATGCTGACAAACTCCGAGCTGCTGAGCCTGATCAACGACATG
CCTATCACCAATGACCAGAAGAAGCTGATGTCTAGCAACGTGCAAATCGTGCGGCAGCAGAGCTACAGCA
TCATGAGCATCATCAAAGAGGAAGTGCTGGCCTACGTGGTGCAGCTACCAATTTACGGAGTGATCGACAC
ACCCTGCTGGAAGCTGCACACATCTCCTCTGTGCACCACAAACATCAAGGAAGGCTCCAACATCTGCCTG
ACAAGAACCGATAGAGGCTGGTATTGCGACAACGCTGGCAGCGTTTCCTTCTTCCCTCAGGCCGACACCT
GTAAAGTACAGAGCAACAGAGTGTTCTGCGACACTATGAACAGCCTCACCCTGCCCAGCGAGGTGTCCCT
GTGTAATACCGATATCTTCAACAGCAAGTACGATTGCAAGATCATGACCAGCAAGACCGACATCAGCTCT
AGCGTGATCACAAGCCTGGGCGCCATCGTGTCCTGCTACGGCAAGACCAAATGTACAGCCTCTAACAAGA
ACCGGGGCATCATCAAGACATTCAGCAACGGCTGTGACTACGTCTCTAACAAGGGCGTGGACACCGTGTC
TGTCGGAAATACCCTGTACTACGTGAACAAGCTGGAAGGAAAGAACCTGTACGTGAAGGGCGAGCCTATT
ATCAATTACTACGACCCACTGGTGTTCCCTAGTGATGAGTTCGACGCCAGCATCAGCCAGGTGAACGAGA
AGATCAACCAGAGCCTGGCTTTTATCAGACGGTCCGATGAGCTGCTGCACAACGTGAATACCGGCAAAAG
TACCACAAATATCATGATCACCGCCATCATCATCGTGATCATCGTGGTGCTGCTGTCGCTGATCGCTATT
GGCCTGCTGCTGTACTGTAAAGCAAAGAACACCCCCGTGACACTGTCTAAGGATCAGCTGAGCGGCATCA
ATAACATCGCCTTCAGTAAATAATGAAAGCTTATCGATACCGTCGACCTCGAGGGCCCAGATCTAATTCA
CCCCACCAGTGCAGGCTGCCTATCAGAAAGTGGTGGCTGGTGTGGCTAATGCCCTGGCCCACAAGTATCA
CTAAGCTCGCTTTCTTGCTGTCCAATTTCTATTAAAGGTTCCTTTGTTCCCTAAGTCCAACTACTAAACT
GGGGGATATTATGAAGGGCCTTGAGCATCTGGATTCTGCCTAATAAAAAACATTTATTTTCATTGCAATG
ATGTATTTAAATTATTTCTGAATATTTTACTAAAAAGGGAATGTGGGAGGTCAGTGCATTTAAAACATAA
AGAAATGAAGAGCTAGTTCAAACCTTGGGAAAATACACTATATCTTAAACTCCATGAAAGAAGGTGAGGC
TGCAAACAGCTAATGCACATTGGCAACAGCCCCTGATGCCTATGCCTTATTCATCCCTCAGAAAAGGATT
CAAGTAGAGGCTTGATTTGGAGGTTAAAGTTTTGCTATGCTGTATTTTACATTACTTATTGTTTTAGCTG
TCCTCATGAATGTCTTTTCACTACCCATTTGCTTATCCTGCATCTCTCAGCCTTGACTCCACTCAGTTCT
CTTGCTTAGAGATACCACCTTTCCCCTGAAGTGTTCCTTCCATGTTTTACGGCGAGATGGTTTCTCCTCG
CCTGGCCACTCAGCCTTAGTTGTCTCTGTTGTCTTATAGAGGTCTACTTGAAGAAGGAAAAACAGGGGGC
ATGGTTTGACTGTCCTGTGAGCCCTTCTTCCCTGCCTCCCCCACTCACAGTGACCCGGAATCCCTCGACA
TGGCAGTCTAGATCATTCTTGAAGACGAAAGGGCCTCGTGATACGCCTATTTTTATAGGTTAATGTCATG
ATAATAATGGTTTCTTAGACGTCAGGTGGCACTTTTCGGGGAAATGTGCGCGGAACCCCTATTTGTTTAT
TTTTCTAAATACATTCAAATATGTATCCGCTCATGAGACAATAACCCTGATAAATGCTTCAATAATATTG
AAAAAGGAAGAGTATGAGTATTCAACATTTCCGTGTCGCCCTTATTCCCTTTTTTGCGGCATTTTGCCTT
CCTGTTTTTGCTCACCCAGAAACGCTGGTGAAAGTAAAAGATGCTGAAGATCAGTTGGGTGCACGAGTGG
GTTACATCGAACTGGATCTCAACAGCGGTAAGATCCTTGAGAGTTTTCGCCCCGAAGAACGTTTTCCAAT
GATGAGCACTTTTAAAGTTCTGCTATGTGGCGCGGTATTATCCCGTATTGACGCCGGGCAAGAGCAACTC
GGTCGCCGCATACACTATTCTCAGAATGACTTGGTTGAGTACTCACCAGTCACAGAAAAGCATCTTACGG
ATGGCATGACAGTAAGAGAATTATGCAGTGCTGCCATAACCATGAGTGATAACACTGCGGCCAACTTACT
TCTGACAACGATCGGAGGACCGAAGGAGCTAACCGCTTTTTTGCACAACATGGGGGATCATGTAACTCGC
CTTGATCGTTGGGAACCGGAGCTGAATGAAGCCATACCAAACGACGAGCGTGACACCACGATGCCTGTAG
CAATGGCAACAACGTTGCGCAAACTATTAACTGGCGAACTACTTACTCTAGCTTCCCGGCAACAATTAAT
AGACTGGATGGAGGCGGATAAAGTTGCAGGACCACTTCTGCGCTCGGCCCTTCCGGCTGGCTGGTTTATT
GCTGATAAATCTGGAGCCGGTGAGCGTGGGTCTCGCGGTATCATTGCAGCACTGGGGCCAGATGGTAAGC
CCTCCCGTATCGTAGTTATCTACACGACGGGGAGTCAGGCAACTATGGATGAACGAAATAGACAGATCGC
TGAGATAGGTGCCTCACTGATTAAGCATTGGTAACTGTCAGACCAAGTTTACTCATATATACTTTAGATT
GATTTAAAACTTCATTTTTAATTTAAAAGGATCTAGGTGAAGATCCTTTTTGATAATCTCATGACCAAAA
TCCCTTAACGTGAGTTTTCGTTCCACTGAGCGTCAGACCCCGTAGAAAAGATCAAAGGATCTTC
Features (pLannotate 1.2.2; 13 found; start..end, strand, type, name):
      1..589     +  rep_origin     ori: high-copy-number ColE1/pMB1/pBR322/pUC origin of replication
    754..1055    -  CDS            TcR (fragment): tetracycline efflux protein; tet; confers resistance to tetracycline
   1078..1171    -  rep_origin     SV40 ori (fragment): SV40 origin of replication
   1253..1632    +  enhancer       CMV enhancer: human cytomegalovirus immediate early enhancer
   1633..1836    +  promoter       CMV promoter: human cytomegalovirus (CMV) immediate early promoter
   1950..2425    +  intron         β-globin intron: internally truncated intron from human β-globin
   2429..2479    +  CDS            HBB (fragment): HBB_COLGU - Experimental evidence at transcript level: Swiss-Prot protein existence level 2. Involved in oxygen transport from the lung to the various peripheral tissues. From Colobus guereza (Mantled guereza) (Eastern black-and-white colobus monkey).
   2499..4220    +  CDS            F: FUS_HRSVB - Experimental evidence at protein level: Swiss-Prot protein existence level 1. [Fusion glycoprotein F2]: Major determinant of the species specificity of RSV infection. The trimer of F1-F2 (F protein) also facilitates the attachment to host cell by binding to host heparan sulfate. F protein is involved in the entry into the host cell through the interaction with host IGFR1. This interaction activates PRKCZ/PKCzeta that recruits host NCL/nucleolin to the apical cell surface where it can bind fusion glycoprotein F1. Later in infection, F protein expressed at the plasma membrane of infe
   4227..4255    +  misc_feature   MCS (fragment): pBluescript multiple cloning site
   4267..4341    +  CDS            HBB (fragment): HBB_PONPY - Experimental evidence at transcript level: Swiss-Prot protein existence level 2. Involved in oxygen transport from the lung to the various peripheral tissues. From Pongo pygmaeus (Bornean orangutan).
   4345..4739    +  polyA_signal   β-globin poly(A): human β-globin polyadenylation signal
   5159..5263    +  promoter       AmpR promoter: bla
   5264..6124    +  CDS            AmpR: β-lactamase; bla; confers resistance to ampicillin, carbenicillin, and related antibiotics
