[The description below was written by a language model from this plasmid's Addgene catalogue record and pLannotate feature annotations shown in this document.]
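Description:
HDM_RSV_B_1992_F is a mammalian expression plasmid of about 6.3 kb, built on the HDM backbone, that produces the fusion (F) glycoprotein of a respiratory syncytial virus subtype B strain from 1992. It is propagated in E. coli through a high-copy ColE1/pUC-type origin and selected with ampicillin through a bla (β-lactamase) cassette driven by its own promoter. The annotation also picks up short remnants of a tetracycline resistance gene and an SV40 origin. Both are partial fragments, apparently leftovers of the vector's ancestry rather than functional elements.

The expression cassette starts with the human cytomegalovirus immediate early enhancer and promoter, followed by an internally truncated human β-globin intron, which generally improves processing and expression of the transcript. The F open reading frame, roughly 1.7 kb, is human codon optimized from a deposited viral sequence and matches the RSV B fusion protein. It is followed by a small piece of a pBluescript-type multiple cloning site and a human β-globin polyadenylation signal. The short HBB "CDS" fragments annotated on either side of the insert most likely reflect β-globin exon sequence adjoining the intron and poly(A) region, not separately expressed proteins. No epitope tags or reporters are annotated.

The stated purpose is simply expression of this historical F variant in mammalian cells. The associated publication examines how RSV F evolution affects neutralization by monoclonal antibodies and human polyclonal sera, which suggests the plasmid belongs to a set of strain-specific F constructs compared in such assays. The record does not describe the exact assay format.
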