Addgene plasmid #237358: HDM_RSV_B_1992_F
Purpose: Expression plasmid for RSV B F from 1992
Depositing lab: Jesse Bloom. Depositing organization: Fred Hutchinson Cancer Center. Publication: RSV F evolution escapes some monoclonal antibodies but does not strongly erode neutralization by human polyclonal sera. Simonich CAL, McMahon TE, Ju X, Yu TC, Brunette N, Stevens-Ayers T, Boeckh MJ, King NP, Greninger AL, Bloom JD. J Virol. 2025 Jul 3:e0053125. doi: 10.1128/jvi.00531-25. PubMed 40607811.
Backbone
  Vector backbone: HDM
  Vector type: Mammalian Expression
Growth in bacteria
  Bacterial resistance: Ampicillin, 100 μg/mL
  Growth temperature: 37°C
  Growth strain: DH5alpha
  Copy number: High Copy
Gene/Insert
  Gene/Insert name: RSV B F from 1992 human codon optimized from Genbank Accesion OK649748
  Species: RSV
  Promoter: CMV
  Cloning method: Restriction Enzyme; 5′ cloning site Unknown (unknown if destroyed)
Terms and licenses: Academic/Nonprofit Terms; Industry Terms: Not Available to Industry
Depositor comments: Please visit https://doi.org/10.1101/2025.03.11.642476 for bioRxiv preprint.
How to cite: HDM_RSV_B_1992_F was a gift from Jesse Bloom (Addgene plasmid # 237358 ; http://n2t.net/addgene:237358 ; RRID:Addgene_237358)
